Addgene plasmid #190418: JAB3494
Purpose: Plasmids encode parts for syntetic genetic circuit construction in eudicot plants (proUBQ10::PIP2A-mCherry-NOSt_<<2XAtMAR10>> 6XAO-2XPO::TetR-NLS-19Ster_proT::GFPint_ADHter )
Depositing lab: Jennifer Brophy & Jose Dinneny. Depositing organization: Stanford University. Publication: Synthetic genetic circuits as a means of reprogramming plant roots. Brophy JAN, Magallon KJ, Duan L, Zhong V, Ramachandran P, Kniazev K, Dinneny JR. Science. 2022 Aug 12;377(6607):747-751. doi: 10.1126/science.abo4326. Epub 2022 Aug 11. PubMed 35951698.
Backbone
  Vector backbone: JAB2155
  Vector type: Plant Expression
Growth in bacteria
  Bacterial resistance: Kanamycin, 50 μg/mL
  Growth temperature: 37°C
  Growth strain: DH5alpha
  Copy number: High Copy
Gene/Insert
  Gene/Insert name: proUBQ10::PIP2A-mCherry-NOSt_<<2XAtMAR10>> 6XAO-2XPO::TetR-NLS-19Ster_proT::GFPint_ADHter
  Species: Synthetic
  Cloning method: Restriction Enzyme; 5′ cloning site unknown (unknown if destroyed)
Terms and licenses: Academic/Nonprofit Terms; Industry Terms: Not Available to Industry
Depositor comments: Backbone JAB2155 contains proUBQ10::PIP2A-mCherry-NOSt_<<2XAtMAR10>> 6XAO-2XPO::TetR-NLS_19Ster. Please see the fully annotated sequence linked the "Supplemental Documents" section. Please visit https://www.biorxiv.org/content/10.1101/2022.02.02.478917v1 for bioRxiv preprint.
How to cite: JAB3494 was a gift from Jennifer Brophy & Jose Dinneny (Addgene plasmid # 190418 ; http://n2t.net/addgene:190418 ; RRID:Addgene_190418)
