[The description below was written by a language model from this plasmid's Addgene catalogue record and pLannotate feature annotations shown in this document.]
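Description:
JAB3494 is a plant expression plasmid of about 10.2 kb, built on the JAB2155 backbone as part of a set of parts for constructing synthetic genetic circuits in eudicot plants. The annotated features show a binary T-DNA layout. Nopaline-type left and right border repeats flank the plant cassettes. Outside the borders lie a high-copy ColE1/pUC-type origin, a pSa origin (found in pGreen-type binary vectors, which need a helper-encoded replicase to replicate in Agrobacterium), and an aphA gene conferring kanamycin resistance for bacterial selection. No plant-selectable resistance gene is annotated or mentioned. Short lac, T3 and MCS remnants near the right border appear to be cloning-vector leftovers.

The T-DNA carries three transcription units. According to the insert name, the UBQ10 promoter drives the Arabidopsis plasma-membrane aquaporin PIP2A fused to mCherry, ending in the NOS terminator. This presumably serves as a constitutive red membrane marker for transformed cells, although the promoter itself was not picked up in the feature table. The name also lists two copies of AtMAR10, a matrix attachment region, separating this marker from the circuit components. A synthetic promoter called 6XAO-2XPO, annotated as ending in a minimal CaMV 35S core, drives TetR fused to a nuclear localisation signal. The record does not spell out what the AO and PO operator elements respond to. The output unit, "proT", contains a 35S-derived fragment and is presumably TetR-repressible. It drives a GFP interrupted by the potato ST-LS1 IV2 intron, which restricts fluorescence to plant cells rather than bacteria, with an ADH terminator. In the sequenced plasmid the GFP unit lies upstream of the TetR unit. Together these parts form a repressor-based, NOT-type logic module with a GFP readout.
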