Features (pLannotate 1.2.2; 24 found; start..end, strand, type, name):
      1..23      +  misc_feature   LB T-DNA repeat: left border repeat from nopaline C58 T-DNA (truncated)
    679..1539    +  CDS            PIP2-1: PIP21_ARATH - Also known as PIP2A. Experimental evidence at protein level: Swiss-Prot protein existence level 1. Water channel required to facilitate the transport of water across cell membrane. Probably involved in root water uptake. Its function is impaired by Hg(2+). From Arabidopsis thaliana (Mouse-ear cress).
   1546..2255    +  CDS            mCherry (fragment): monomeric derivative of DsRed fluorescent protein (Shaner et al., 2004) mammalian codon-optimized
   2275..2527    +  terminator     NOS terminator: nopaline synthase terminator and poly(A) signal
   3049..3351    +  promoter       CaMV 35S promoter (fragment): strong constitutive promoter from cauliflower mosaic virus
   3420..3615    +  CDS            superfolder GFP (fragment): GFP variant that folds robustly even when fused to poorly folded proteins (Pédelacq et al., 2006)
   3617..3805    +  intron         IV2 intron: modified second intron of the potato ST-LS1 gene (Vancanneyt et al., 1990)
   3827..4324    +  CDS            mgfp5 (fragment): GFP with folding enhancement mutations; mgfp5; suitable for expression in plants due to removal of a cryptic intron
   6110..6127    +  promoter       35SPPDK promoter (fragment): hybrid promoter consisting of the cauliflower mosaic virus 35S enhancer fused to the maize C4PPDK basal promoter (Yoo et al., 2007)
   6130..6174    +  promoter       minimal CaMV 35S promoter: minimal 35S promoter from cauliflower mosaic virus
   6231..6851    +  CDS            tetR: TETR2_ECOLX - Experimental evidence at protein level: Swiss-Prot protein existence level 1. TetR is the repressor of the tetracycline resistance element; its N-terminal region forms a helix-turn-helix structure and binds DNA. Binding of tetracycline to TetR reduces the repressor affinity for the tetracycline resistance gene (tetA) promoter operator sites. From Escherichia coli.
   6928..7104    +  polyA_signal   CaMV poly(A) signal: cauliflower mosaic virus polyadenylation signal
   7136..7171    -  misc_feature   MCS (fragment): pBluescript multiple cloning site
   7184..7202    -  promoter       T3 promoter: promoter for bacteriophage T3 RNA polymerase
   7247..7263    -  protein_bind   lac operator: The lac repressor binds to the lac operator to inhibit transcription in E. coli. This inhibition can be relieved by adding lactose or isopropyl-β-D-thiogalactopyranoside (IPTG). lac repressor encoded by lacI
   7271..7301    -  promoter       lac promoter: promoter for the E. coli lac operon
   7316..7337    -  protein_bind   CAP binding site: CAP binding activates transcription in the presence of cAMP. E. coli catabolite activator protein
   7350..7442    -  CDS            lacI (fragment): lac repressor; lacI; The lac repressor binds to the lac operator to inhibit transcription in E. coli. This inhibition can be relieved by adding lactose or isopropyl-β-D-thiogalactopyranoside (IPTG).
   7444..7568    -  rep_origin     RSF ori (fragment): Plasmids containing the RSF 1030 origin of replication can be propagated in E. coli cells that contain additional plasmids with compatible origins.
   7576..7600    +  misc_feature   RB T-DNA repeat: right border repeat from nopaline C58 T-DNA
   7691..8279    -  rep_origin     ori: high-copy-number ColE1/pMB1/pBR322/pUC origin of replication
   8369..9160    -  CDS            aphA: KKA3_ENTFL - Experimental evidence at protein level: Swiss-Prot protein existence level 1. Resistance to kanamycin and structurally-related aminoglycosides, including amikacin. From Enterococcus faecalis (Streptococcus faecalis).
   9551..9649    +  CDS            TRA2_ECOLX (fragment): Protein predicted: Swiss-Prot protein existence level 4. Required for transposition of transposon Tn903. From Escherichia coli.
   9657..10092   +  rep_origin     pSa ori: origin of replication from bacterial plasmid pSa
>Addgene plasmid #190418 | JAB3494 | addgene full sequence | sequence record 393672 | Addgene NGS Result
TGGCAGGATATATTGTGGTGTAACGTTAAGCTTTGGTTGTCGACGAGTCAGTAATAAACGGCGTCAAAGT
GGTTGCAGCCGGCACACACGAGTCGTGTTTATCAACTCAAAGCACAAATACTTTTCCTCAACCTAAAAAT
AAGGCAATTAGCCAAAAACAACTTTGCGTGTAAACAACGCTCAATACACGTGTCATTTTATTATTAGCTA
TTGCTTCACCGCCTTAGCTTTCTCGTGACCTAGTCGTCCTCGTCTTTTCTTCTTCTTCTTCTATAAAACA
ATACCCAAAGAGCTCTTCTTCTTCACAATTCAGATTTCAATTTCTCAAAATCTTAAAAACTTTCTCTCAA
TTCTCTCTACCGTGATCAAGGTAAATTTCTGTGTTCCTTATTCTCTCAAAATCTTCGATTTTGTTTTCGT
TCGATCCCAATTTCGTATATGTTCTTTGGTTTAGATTCTGTTAATCTTAGATCGTAGACGATTTTCTGGG
TTTGATCGTTAGATATCATCTTAATTCTCGATTAGGGTTTCATAGATATCATCCGATTTGTTCAAATAAT
TTGAGTTTTGTCGAATAATTACTCTTCGATTTGTGATTTCTATCTAGATCTGGTGTTAGTTTCTAGTTTG
TGCGATCGAATTTGTCGATTAATCTGAGTTTTTCTGATTAACAGCACCATGGCAAAGGATGTGGAAGCCG
TTCCCGGAGAAGGATTTCAGACAAGAGACTATCAAGATCCGCCACCAGCTCCGTTTATTGATGGAGCGGA
GCTAAAGAAGTGGTCTTTCTACAGAGCAGTTATCGCAGAGTTCGTAGCCACTCTCCTCTTCTTATACATC
ACCGTTTTGACAGTCATCGGTTACAAGATTCAGTCCGATACTGATGCCGGTGGCGTAGATTGCGGCGGAG
TTGGAATCCTCGGTATCGCTTGGGCCTTTGGTGGTATGATCTTCATCCTCGTCTACTGCACCGCCGGTAT
CTCTGGTGGTCACATTAACCCAGCGGTGACATTTGGGCTATTCTTGGCACGTAAAGTGTCGTTACCTAGG
GCCCTATTGTACATAATCGCTCAGTGTTTGGGTGCGATTTGTGGAGTTGGTTTTGTCAAAGCCTTCCAAA
GCTCTTACTACACCCGTTACGGAGGTGGAGCCAACTCTCTAGCCGATGGCTACAGCACAGGGACCGGTCT
AGCCGCAGAGATCATTGGTACTTTCGTTCTTGTCTACACCGTATTCTCTGCCACTGACCCCAAACGTAGT
GCCAGAGACTCCCACGTTCCGGTGTTGGCGCCACTTCCAATCGGATTTGCCGTGTTCATGGTACATTTGG
CTACCATTCCCATTACCGGAACCGGAATTAACCCGGCAAGGAGTTTCGGAGCTGCCGTAATCTACAACAA
GAGCAAGCCATGGGATGACCACTGGATATTTTGGGTTGGACCATTCATTGGAGCTGCGATAGCTGCATTC
TACCACCAATTCGTTCTAAGAGCTTCAGGTTCTAAGTCTCTTGGATCATTCAGAAGTGCTGCCAACGTCG
GATCCATGGTGAGCAAGGGCGAGGAGGATAACATGGCCATCATCAAGGAGTTCATGCGCTTCAAGGTGCA
CATGGAGGGCTCCGTGAACGGCCACGAGTTCGAGATCGAGGGCGAGGGCGAGGGCCGCCCCTACGAGGGC
ACCCAGACCGCCAAGCTGAAGGTGACCAAGGGTGGCCCCCTGCCCTTCGCCTGGGACATCCTGTCCCCTC
AGTTCATGTACGGCTCCAAGGCCTACGTGAAGCACCCCGCCGACATCCCCGACTACTTGAAGCTGTCCTT
CCCCGAGGGCTTCAAGTGGGAGCGCGTGATGAACTTCGAGGACGGCGGCGTGGTGACCGTGACCCAGGAC
TCCTCCCTGCAGGACGGCGAGTTCATCTACAAGGTGAAGCTGCGCGGCACCAACTTCCCCTCCGACGGCC
CCGTAATGCAGAATAAGACCATGGGCTGGGAGGCCTCCTCCGAGCGGATGTACCCCGAGGACGGCGCCCT
GAAGGGCGAGATCAAGCAGAGGCTGAAGCTGAAGGACGGCGGCCACTACGACGCTGAGGTCAAGACCACC
TACAAGGCCAAGAAGCCCGTGCAGCTGCCCGGCGCCTACAACGTCAACATCAAGTTGGACATCACCTCCC
ACAACGAGGACTACACCATCGTGGAACAGTACGAACGCGCCGAGGGCCGCCACTCCACCGGCGGCATGGA
GGAGCTGTACAAGTAAAGCGGCCGCCCGGCTGCAGATCGTTCAAACATTTGGCAATAAAGTTTCTTAAGA
TTGAATCCTGTTGCCGGTCTTGCGATGATTATCATATAATTTCTGTTGAATTACGTTAAGCATGTAATAA
TTAACATGTAATGCATGACGTTATTTATGAGATGGGTTTTTATGATTAGAGTCCCGCAATTATACATTTA
ATACGCGATAGAAAACAAAATATAGCGCGCAAACTAGGATAAATTATCGCGCGCGGTGTCATCTATGTTA
CTAGATCGGGGCGCGCCCTCGAGGGTCTCTAATGGGTCCCCAGATTTGCCTTTTCAATTTCAGAAAGAAT
GCTAACCCACAGATGGTTAGAGAGGCTTACGCAGCAGCTCTCATCAAGACGATCTACCCGAGCAATAATC
TCCAGGAAATCAAATACCTTCCCAAGAAGGTTAAAGATGCAGTCAAAAGATTCAGGACTAACTGCATCAA
GAACACAGAGAAAGATATATTTCTCAAGATCAGAAGTACTATTCCAGTATGGACGATTCAAGGCTTGCTT
CACAAACCAAGGCAAGTAATAGAGATTGGAGTCTCTAAAAAGGTAGTTCCCACTGAATCAAAGGCCATGG
AGTCAAAGATTCAAATAGAGGACCTAACAGAACTCGCCGTAAAGACTGGCGAACAGTTCATACAGAGTCT
CTTACGACTCAATGACAAGAAGAAAATCTTCGTCAACATGGTGGAGCACGACACACTTGTCTACTCCAAA
AATATCAAAGATACAGTCTCAGAAGACCAAAGGGCAATTGAGACTTTTCAACAAAGGGTAATATCCGGAA
ACCTCCTCGGATTCCATTGCCCAGCTATCTGTCACTTTATTGTGAAGATAGTGGAAAAGGAAGGTGGCTC
CTACAAATGCCATCATTGCGATAAAGGAAAGGCCATCGTTGAAGATGCCTCTGCCGACAGTGGTCCCAAA
GATGGACCCCCACCCACGAGGAGCATCGTGGAAAAAGAAGACGTTCCAACCACGTCTTCAAAGCAAGTGG
ATTGATGTGATATCTCCACTGACGTAAGGGATGACGCACAATCCCACTATCCTTCGCAAGATAGATAATT
CTATATAAACTCTATCACTGATAGAGTGGAGAGAACACGGGGGACTCTAGACACCATGGTGAGTAAAGGA
GAAGAACTTTTCACTGGAGTTGTCCCAATTCTTGTTGAATTAGATGGTGATGTTAATGGGCACAAATTTT
CTGTCAGTGGAGAGGGTGAAGGTGATGCAACATACGGAAAACTTACCCTTAAATTTATTTGCACTACTGG
AAAACTACCTGTTCCATGGCCAACCCTGGTCACCACCCTGACCTACGTAAGTTTCTGCTTCTACCTTTGA
TATATATATAATAATTATCATTAATTAGTAGTAATATAATATTTCAAATATTTTTTTCAAAATAAAAGAA
TGTAGTATATAGCAATTGCTTTTCTGTAGTTTATAAGTGTGTATATTTTAATTTATAACTTTTCTAATAT
ATGACCAAAATTTGTTGATGTGCAGGGCGTGCAGTGCTTCTCCCGTTACCCTGATCATATGAAGCGGCAC
GACTTCTTCAAGAGCGCCATGCCTGAGGGATACGTGCAGGAGAGGACCATCTTCTTCAAGGACGACGGGA
ACTACAAGACACGTGCTGAAGTCAAGTTTGAGGGTGACACCCTCGTCAACAGGATCGAGCTTAAGGGAAT
CGATTTCAAGGAGGACGGAAACATCCTCGGCCACAAGTTGGAATACAACTACAACTCCCACAACGTATAC
ATCATGGCCGACAAGCAAAAGAACGGCATCAAAGCCAACTTCAAGACCCGCCACAACATCGAGGACGGCG
GCGTGCAACTCGCTGATCATTATCAACAAAATACTCCAATTGGCGATGGCCCTGTCCTTTTACCAGACAA
CCATTACCTGTCCACACAATCTGCCCTTTCGAAAGATCCCAACGAAAAGAGAGATCACATGGTCCTTCTT
GAGTTTGTAACAGCTGCTGGGATTACACATGGCATGGATGAACTATACAAATAATGTCAAGCCATTCTCT
CGCAGATGATGTTCACTTTGTGTTTTACTTCCTTTATGCATTCACAGCAATAAAAGAAAGAAATCTCCAT
CGCTTTTGGTTTTCTTCTCTGTCTTAAGTTAGTCGTTTTCGTGTCTAATCTATTACTTATCATTGTAATA
GACTCTTCTTCTATTGAGATTTGAATATAAACTAAAACACATTCCATTTTACTGTGTTCTCAACATTCAG
AATGCAAACGGACTAACCGTAGTGACTCGGCTTTGGCTATTGTTGTTATCATCAAAATCTATATTGATAC
TATTATACTCGATATGTTATAGACTTTATTAAAAAAAACTTTGTTTGTTTGCAGAAAGTGGATTTTTAAT
CAAATTTAATTGTGATGATTACAATGTCAATTGGTTATGCAAGATATTAATTAATATGTTTAAGATTTTT
CACTTTTAATAAGTAAAATAAAATACGTCAAAAAAATTTCCTAAAGATAATGCCAAAAAGGTTAAATTAT
AGAAATTAAACTAAAATATATTAAAAGTTGACTTAAAAATGCAATGTTGACCACCGACCTAGGGGAAAAC
AAATTTACCGTATCTGGGATAGAATCTCTTCTGTATCATCTCAGATAAAGATTACTACATAAACACACTT
TACAGTTTTACGACGCCCAAAATTCAATTCCCGGAGATTAAAAACCCTAAAACAAACACTGGCGATTCGA
TTTTCCCTCCCAATTCAAATCATCTCTTAATCTTCTTCTTCTCACTATCCTCTCAAATTCGCCGCCGATC
TTCCATCAATTTTGATTTCTCGCACCGAAATTTCGACTTTTCATCTCCTATCGACGAAACCCTAATTTTT
CACACTCCAGAAATCGAACTTTGACGACGATGTTAATGGCTAAACCCTGTCTGGCTATTGTTGTTATCAT
CAAAATCTATATTGATACTATTATACTCGATATGTTATAGACTTTATTAAAAAAAACTTTGTTTGTTTGC
AGAAAGTGGATTTTTAATCAAATTTAATTGTGATGATTACAATGTCAATTGGTTATGCAAGATATTAATT
AATATGTTTAAGATTTTTCACTTTTAATAAGTAAAATAAAATACGTCAAAAAAATTTCCTAAAGATAATG
CCAAAAAGGTTAAATTATAGAAATTAAACTAAAATATATTAAAAGTTGACTTAAAAATGCAATGTTGACC
ACCGACCTAGGGGAAAACAAATTTACCGTATCTGGGATAGAATCTCTTCTGTATCATCTCAGATAAAGAT
TACTACATAAACACACTTTACAGTTTTACGACGCCCAAAATTCAATTCCCGGAGATTAAAAACCCTAAAA
CAAACACTGGCGATTCGATTTTCCCTCCCAATTCAAATCATCTCTTAATCTTCTTCTTCTCACTATCCTC
TCAAATTCGCCGCCGATCTTCCATCAATTTTGATTTCTCGCACCGAAATTTCGACTTTTCATCTCCTATC
GACGAAACCCTAATTTTTCACACTCCAGAAATCGAACTTTGACGACGATGTTAATGGCTAAACCCGGGCA
TAGAAAAGTTGGCTGCGGCCGCGAATTTCTATCGATCTATAGATAATGATTTCTATCGATCTATAGATAA
TCATTTCTATCGATCTATAGATAATCATTTCTATCGATCTATAGATAATGTTTTCTATCGATCTATAGAT
AATAGTTTCTATCGATCTATAGATAATCGGGTCTAAGCTAGCTAGGCCACCTAGCATGATACGAAACGTA
CCGTATCGTTAAGGTAGGTCACAATCCCACTATCCTTTCGCAAGACCCTTCCTCTATATAAGGAAGTTCA
TTTCATTTGGAGAGAACACGGGGGACTCTAGAGTAATTGATACGAAACGTACCGTATCGTTAAGGTCACC
ATGAGCCGGCTGGACAAGAGCAAAGTGATCAACAGCGCCCTGGAACTGCTCAACGAAGTGGGCATCGAGG
GCCTGACCACCCGGAAGCTGGCTCAGAAACTGGGCGTGGAACAGCCCACCCTGTACTGGCACGTGAAGAA
CAAGAGAGCCCTGCTGGACGCCCTGGCCATCGAGATGCTGGACCGGCACCACACCCACTTTTGCCCCCTG
GAAGGCGAGAGCTGGCAGGATTTCCTGCGGAACAACGCCAAGAGCTTCAGATGCGCTCTGCTGTCCCACC
GGGATGGCGCCAAAGTGCACCTGGGCACCAGACCTACCGAGAAGCAGTACGAGACACTGGAAAACCAGCT
GGCCTTCCTGTGCCAGCAGGGCTTCAGCCTGGAAAATGCCCTGTACGCCCTGAGCGCCGTGGGCCACTTT
ACACTGGGCTGCGTGCTGGAAGATCAGGAACACCAGGTCGCCAAAGAGGAAAGAGAGACACCCACCACCG
ACAGCATGCCCCCTCTGCTGAGACAGGCCATTGAGCTGTTCGATCATCAGGGCGCCGAGCCCGCCTTTCT
GTTCGGCCTCGAGCTGATCATCTGTGGCCTCGAAAAACAGCTGAAGTGCGAGTCCGGCAGCCCGAAGAAG
AAGAGGAAGGTTTAGTGTCGGTACGCTGAAATCACCAGTCTCTCTCTACAAATCTATCTCTCTCTATTTT
CTCCATAAATAATGTGTGAGTAGTTTCCCGATAAGGGAAATTAGGGTTCTTATAGGGTTTCGCTCATGTG
TTGAGCATATAAGAAACCCTTAGTATGTATTTGTATTTGTAAAATACTTCTATCAATAAAATTTCTAATT
CCTAAAACCAAAATCCAGTACTAAAATCCAGATCGATTACTCGCTTCGAGACCGGGCTAGAGCGGACTAG
TTCTAGAGCGGCCGCCACCGCGGTGGAGCTCCAGCTTTTGTTCCCTTTAGTGAGGGTTAATTGCGCGCTT
GGCGTAATCATGGTCATAGCTGTTTCCTGTGTGAAATTGTTATCCGCTCACAATTCCACACAACATACGA
GCCGGAAGCATAAAGTGTAAAGCCTGGGGTGCCTAATGAGTGAGCTAACTCACATTAATTGCGTTGCGCT
CACTGCCCGCTTTCCAGTCGGGAAACCTGTCGTGCCAGCTGCATTAATGAATCGGCCAACGCGCGGGGAG
AGGCGGTTTGCGTATTGGGCGCTCTTCCGCTTCCTCGCTCACTGACTCGCTGCGCTCGGTCGTTCGGCTG
CGGCGAGCGGTATCAGCTCACTCAAAGGCGGTAATACGGTTATCCACAGAATCAGGGGATAACGCAGGAA
AGAACATGAAGGCCTTGACAGGATATATTGGCGGGTAAACTAAGWCGCTGTATGTGTTTGTTTGAGATCT
CATGTGAGCAAAAGGCCAGCAAAAGGCCAGGAACCGTAAAAAGGCCGCGTTGCTGGCGTTTTTCCATAGG
CTCCGCCCCCCTGACGAGCATCACAAAAATCGACGCTCAAGTCAGAGGTGGCGAAACCCGACAGGACTAT
AAAGATACCAGGCGTTTCCCCCTGGAAGCTCCCTCGTGCGCTCTCCTGTTCCGACCCTGCCGCTTACCGG
ATACCTGTCCGCCTTTCTCCCTTCGGGAAGCGTGGCGCTTTCTCATAGCTCACGCTGTAGGTATCTCAGT
TCGGTGTAGGTCGTTCGCTCCAAGCTGGGCTGTGTGCACGAACCCCCCGTTCAGCCCGACCGCTGCGCCT
TATCCGGTAACTATCGTCTTGAGTCCAACCCGGTAAGACACGACTTATCGCCACTGGCAGCAGCCACTGG
TAACAGGATTAGCAGAGCGAGGTATGTAGGCGGTGCTACAGAGTTCTTGAAGTGGTGGCCTAACTACGGC
TACACTAGAAGGACAGTATTTGGTATCTGCGCTCTGCTGAAGCCAGTTACCTTCGGAAAAAGAGTTGGTA
GCTCTTGATCCGGCAAACAAACCACCGCTGGTAGCGGTGGTTTTTTTGTTTGCAAGCAGCAGATTACGCG
CAGAAAAAAAGGATCTCAAGAAGATCCTTTGATCTTTTCTACGGGGTCTGACGCTCAGTGGAACGAAAAC
TCACGTTAAGGGATTTTGGTCATGCATTCTAGGTACTAAAACAATTCATCCAGTAAAATATAATATTTTA
TTTTCTCCCAATCAGGCTTGATCCCCAGTAAGTCAAAAAATAGCTCGACATACTGTTCTTCCCCGATATC
CTCCCTGATCGACCGGACGCAGAAGGCAATGTCATACCACTTGTCCGCCCTGCCGCTTCTCCCAAGATCA
ATAAAGCCACTTACTTTGCCATCTTTCACAAAGATGTTGCTGTCACCCAGGTCGCCGTGGGAAAAGACAA
GTTCCTCTTCGGGCTTTTCCGTCTTTAAAAAATCATACAGCTCGCGCGGATCTTTAAATGGAGTATCTTC
TTCCCAGTTTTCGCAATCCACATCGGCCAGATCGTTATTCAGTAAGTAATCCAATTCGGCTAAGCGGCTG
TCTAAGCTATTCGTATAGGGACAATCCGATATGTCGATGGAGTGAAAGAGCCTGATGCACTCCGCATACA
GCTCGATAATCTTTTCAGGGCTTTGTTCATCTTCATACTCTTCCGAGCAAAGGACGCCATCGGCCTCACT
CATGAGCAGATTGCTCCAGCCATCATGCCGTTCAAAGTGCAGGACCTTTGGAACAGGCAGCTTTCCTTCC
AGCCATAGCATCATGTCCTTTTCCCGTTCCACATCATAGGTGGTCCCTTTATACCGGCTGTCCGTCATTT
TTAAATATAGGTTTTCATTTTCTCCCACCAGCTTATATACCTTAGCAGGTGACATTCCTTCCGTATCTTT
TACGCAGCGGTATTTTTCGATCAGTTTTTTCAATTCCGGTGATATTCTCATTTTAGCCATTTATTATTTC
CTTCCTCTTTTCTACAGTATTTAAAGATACCCCAAGAAGCTAATTATAACAAGACGAACTCCAATTCACT
GTTCCTTGCATTCTAAAACCTTAAATACCAGAAAACAGCTTTTTCAAAGTTGTTTTCAAAGTTGGCGTAT
AACATAGTATCGACGGAGCCGATTTTGAAACCGCGGTGATCACAGGCAGCAACGCTCTGTCATCGTTACA
ATCAACATGCTACCCTCCGCGAGATCATCCGTGTTTCAAACCCGGCAGCTTATTGTGCAATGTAACATCA
GAGATTTTGAGACACAACGTGGCTTTGTTGAATAAATCGAACTTTTGCTGAGTTGAAGGATCAGATCACG
CATCTTCCCGACAACGCAGACCGTTCCGTGGCAAAGCAAAAGTTCAAAATCACCAACTGGTCCACCTACA
ACAAAGCTCTCATCAACCGTGGCTCCCTCACTTTCTGGCTGGATGATGGGGCGATTCAGGAGATCCCCAT
CCAACAGCCCGCCGTCGAGCGGGCTTTTTTATCCCCGGAAGCCTGTGGATAGAGGGTAGTTATCCACGTG
AAACCGCTAATGCCCCGCAAAGCCTTGATTCACGGGGCTTTCCGGCCCGCTCCAAAAACTATCCACGTGA
AATCGCTAATCAGGGTACGTGAAATCGCTAATCGGAGTACGTGAAATCGCTAATAAGGTCACGTGAAATC
GCTAATCAAAAAGGCACGTGAGAACGCTAATAGCCCTTTCAGATCAACAGCTTGCAAACACCCCTCGCTC
CGGCAAGTAGTTACAGCAAGTAGTATGTTCAATTAGCTTTTCAATTATGAATATATATATCAATTATTGG
TCGCCCTTGGCTTGTGGACAATGCGCTACGCGCACCGGCTCCGCCCGTGGACAACCGCAAGCGGTTGCCC
ACCGTCGAGCGCCTTTGCCCACAACCCGGCGGCCGGCCGCAACAGATCGTTTTATAAATTTTTTTTTTTG
AAAAAGAAAAAGCCCGAAAGGCGGCAACCTCTCGGGCTTCTGGATTTCCGATCCCCGGAATTAGACTCT
